Addgene plasmid #195663: pBEL2542
Purpose: Complementation of MlaC(V135R)
Depositing lab: Gira Bhabha & Damian Ekiert. Depositing organization: NYU Grossman School of Medicine. Publication: Protein-protein interactions in the Mla lipid transport system probed by computational structure prediction and deep mutational scanning. MacRae MR, Puvanendran D, Haase MAB, Coudray N, Kolich L, Lam C, Baek M, Bhabha G, Ekiert DC. J Biol Chem. 2023 Apr 24:104744. doi: 10.1016/j.jbc.2023.104744. PubMed 37100290.
Backbone
  Vector backbone: pBAD
  Vector type: Bacterial Expression
Growth in bacteria
  Bacterial resistance: Ampicillin, 100 μg/mL
  Growth temperature: 37°C
  Growth strain: DH5alpha
  Copy number: High Copy
Gene/Insert
  Gene/Insert name: MlaC
  Species: E. coli
  Mutation: MlaC(V135R)
  Cloning method: Gibson Cloning
Terms and licenses: Academic/Nonprofit Terms; Industry Terms: Not Available to Industry
Depositor comments: Please visit https://www.biorxiv.org/content/10.1101/2022.12.09.519820v1 for bioRxiv preprint.
How to cite: pBEL2542 was a gift from Gira Bhabha & Damian Ekiert (Addgene plasmid # 195663 ; http://n2t.net/addgene:195663 ; RRID:Addgene_195663)
