[The description below was written by a language model from this plasmid's Addgene catalogue record and pLannotate feature annotations shown in this document.]
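Description:
pBEL2542 is a 5.2 kb bacterial expression plasmid built on a pBAD backbone that carries the E. coli mlaC gene with a V135R substitution. The insert was introduced by Gibson cloning. The plasmid replicates from a ColE1/pMB1-type origin, which the record lists as high copy, and is selected with ampicillin through the β-lactamase gene under its own bla promoter. An M13 phage origin is also annotated, which in principle permits single-stranded DNA production with helper phage. Short fragments of bom, rop, the tetracycline resistance gene and its promoter are pBR322-derived backbone remnants and are not expected to be functional.

The mlaC coding sequence sits downstream of the araBAD promoter, with the araC regulator encoded divergently on the opposite strand. In this arrangement AraC represses the promoter in the absence of L-arabinose and activates it when the sugar is present, so expression can be tuned. Transcription ends at the rrnB T1 and T2 terminators, which are preceded by the 5S rRNA segment usually carried along with that terminator region. No epitope or purification tags are annotated.

MlaC is the periplasmic component of the Mla pathway, which maintains outer membrane lipid asymmetry. It is thought to shuttle phospholipids across the periplasm to the MlaFEDB complex at the inner membrane. The stated purpose is complementation with MlaC(V135R), meaning a test of whether this point mutant can supply MlaC function from a plasmid. The associated work probed protein-protein interactions in the Mla system using structure prediction and deep mutational scanning. The record does not state which strain is complemented or the expected effect of the mutation.
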