Features (pLannotate 1.2.2; 14 found; start..end, strand, type, name):
    562..613     -  misc_feature   bom (fragment): basis of mobility region from pBR322
    729..768     -  CDS            rop (fragment): Rop protein, which maintains plasmids at low copy number; rop
    769..954     -  CDS            TcR (fragment): tetracycline efflux protein; tet; confers resistance to tetracycline
    964..982     +  promoter       tet promoter (fragment): E. coli promoter for tetracycline efflux protein gene
   1072..1950    -  CDS            araC: L-arabinose regulatory protein; araC
   1977..2261    +  promoter       araBAD promoter: araBAD; promoter of the L-arabinose operon of E. coli; the araC regulatory gene is transcribed in the opposite direction (Guzman et al., 1995)
   2308..2940    +  CDS            mlaC: MLAC_ECOLI - Also known as yrbC. Experimental evidence at protein level: Swiss-Prot protein existence level 1. Involved in a phospholipid transport pathway that maintains lipid asymmetry in the outer membrane by retrograde trafficking of phospholipids from the outer membrane to the inner membrane. May transfer phospholipid across the periplasmic space and deliver it to the MlaFEDB complex at the inner membrane. From Escherichia coli (strain K12).
   3119..3234    +  ncRNA          5S rRNA: Accession: RF00001 - 5S ribosomal RNA
   3238..3324    +  terminator     rrnB T1 terminator: Escherichia coli rrnB; transcription terminator T1 from the E. coli rrnB gene
   3416..3443    +  terminator     rrnB T2 terminator: transcription terminator T2 from the E. coli rrnB gene
   3462..3553    +  promoter       AmpR promoter: bla
   3554..4414    +  CDS            AmpR: β-lactamase; bla; confers resistance to ampicillin, carbenicillin, and related antibiotics
   4456..4836    +  rep_origin     M13 ori (sequence partly withheld): M13 bacteriophage origin of replication; arrow indicates direction of (+) strand synthesis
   5022..376     +  rep_origin     ori (across the origin): high-copy-number ColE1/pMB1/pBR322/pUC origin of replication
>Addgene plasmid #195663 | pBEL2542 | addgene full sequence | sequence record 383647 | Addgene NGS Result
TCTGCTAATCCTGTTACCAGTGGCTGCTGCCAGTGGCGATAAGTCGTGTCTTACCGGGTTGGACTCAAGA
CGATAGTTACCGGATAAGGCGCAGCGGTCGGGCTGAACGGGGGGTTCGTGCACACAGCCCAGCTTGGAGC
GAACGACCTACACCGAACTGAGATACCTACAGCGTGAGCTATGAGAAAGCGCCACGCTTCCCGAAGGGAG
AAAGGCGGACAGGTATCCGGTAAGCGGCAGGGTCGGAACAGGAGAGCGCACGAGGGAGCTTCCAGGGGGA
AACGCCTGGTATCTTTATAGTCCTGTCGGGTTTCGCCACCTCTGACTTGAGCGTCGATTTTTGTGATGCT
CGTCAGGGGGGCGGAGCCTATGGAAAAACGCCAGCAACGCGGCCTTTTTACGGTTCCTGGCCTTTTGCTG
GCCTTTTGCTCACATGTTCTTTCCTGCGTTATCCCCTGATTCTGTGGATAACCGTATTACCGCCTTTGAG
TGAGCTGATACCGCTCGCCGCAGCCGAACGACCGAGCGCAGCGAGTCAGTGAGCGAGGAAGCGGAAGAGC
GCCTGATGCGGTATTTTCTCCTTACGCATCTGTGCGGTATTTCACACCGCATAGGGTCATGGCTGCGCCC
CGACACCCGCCAACACCCGCTGACGCGCCCTGACGGGCTTGTCTGCTCCCGGCATCCGCTTACAGACAAG
CTGTGACCGTCTCCGGGAGCTGCATGTGTCAGAGGTTTTCACCGTCATCACCGAAACGCGCGAGGCAGAA
GGAGATGGCGCCCAACAGTCCCCCGGCCACGGGGCCTGCCACCATACCCACGCCGAAACAAGCGCTCATG
AGCCCGAAGTGGCGAGCCCGATCTTCCCCATCGGTGATGTCGGCGATATAGGCGCCAGCAACCGCACCTG
TGGCGCCGGTGATGCCGGCCACGATGCGTCCGGCGTAGAGGATCTGCTCATGTTTGACAGCTTATCATCG
ATGCATAATGTGCCTGTCAAATGGACGAAGCAGGGATTCTGCAAACCCTATGCTACTCCGTCAAGCCGTC
AATTGTCTGATTCGTTACCAATTATGACAACTTGACGGCTACATCATTCACTTTTTCTTCACAACCGGCA
CGGAACTCGCTCGGGCTGGCCCCGGTGCATTTTTTAAATACCCGCGAGAAATAGAGTTGATCGTCAAAAC
CAACATTGCGACCGACGGTGGCGATAGGCATCCGGGTGGTGCTCAAAAGCAGCTTCGCCTGGCTGATACG
TTGGTCCTCGCGCCAGCTTAAGACGCTAATCCCTAACTGCTGGCGGAAAAGATGTGACAGACGCGACGGC
GACAAGCAAACATGCTGTGCGACGCTGGCGATATCAAAATTGCTGTCTGCCAGGTGATCGCTGATGTACT
GACAAGCCTCGCGTACCCGATTATCCATCGGTGGATGGAGCGACTCGTTAATCGCTTCCATGCGCCGCAG
TAACAATTGCTCAAGCAGATTTATCGCCAGCAGCTCCGAATAGCGCCCTTCCCCTTGCCCGGCGTTAATG
ATTTGCCCAAACAGGTCGCTGAAATGCGGCTGGTGCGCTTCATCCGGGCGAAAGAACCCCGTATTGGCAA
ATATTGACGGCCAGTTAAGCCATTCATGCCAGTAGGCGCGCGGACGAAAGTAAACCCACTGGTGATACCA
TTCGCGAGCCTCCGGATGACGACCGTAGTGATGAATCTCTCCTGGCGGGAACAGCAAAATATCACCCGGT
CGGCAAACAAATTCTCGTCCCTGATTTTTCACCACCCCCTGACCGCGAATGGTGAGATTGAGAATATAAC
CTTTCATTCCCAGCGGTCGGTCGATAAAAAAATCGAGATAACCGTTGGCCTCAATCGGCGTTAAACCCGC
CACCAGATGGGCATTAAACGAGTATCCCGGCAGCAGGGGATCATTTTGCGCTTCAGCCATACTTTTCATA
CTCCCGCCATTCAGAGAAGAAACCAATTGTCCATATTGCATCAGACATTGCCGTCACTGCGTCTTTTACT
GGCTCTTCTCGCTAACCAAACCGGTAACCCCGCTTATTAAAAGCATTCTGTAACAAAGCGGGACCAAAGC
CATGACAAAAACGCGTAACAAAAGTGTCTATAATCACGGCAGAAAAGTCCACATTGATTATTTGCACGGC
GTCACACTTTGCTATGCCATAGCATTTTTATCCATAAGATTAGCGGATCCTACCTGACGCTTTTTATCGC
AACTCTCTACTGTTTCTCCATACCCGTTTTTTTGGGCTAGCGGCCGGCCTGGCCCGAAGGGTGAATTATG
TTTAAACGTTTAATGATGGTCGCTTTGCTGGTGATTGCACCTCTGAGTGCGGCAACCGCGGCAGACCAGA
CCAATCCGTATAAGCTGATGGACGAGGCGGCGCAGAAAACGTTCGATCGCCTGAAGAATGAGCAACCGCA
AATTCGGGCCAACCCGGATTATCTGCGTACCATTGTTGATCAGGAACTGCTGCCATACGTACAGGTGAAA
TACGCCGGTGCGCTGGTGCTGGGCCAGTATTACAAGAGTGCGACCCCTGCTCAACGTGAAGCCTACTTTG
CCGCTTTCCGTGAGTACCTGAAGCAGGCTTACGGTCAGGCGCTGGCGATGTATCACGGTCAAACCTATCA
GATTGCGCCAGAACAGCCGCTGGGCGATAAAACCATTGTGCCTATTCGCCGCACCATTATTGACCCGAAT
GGCCGTCCGCCGGTGCGTCTGGACTTCCAGTGGCGTAAAAACTCCCAGACGGGCAATTGGCAGGCTTACG
ACATGATTGCTGAAGGCGTCAGTATGATCACCACCAAACAAAACGAGTGGGGAACGCTGCTGCGTACCAA
AGGTATCGACGGCCTGACTGCGCAACTGAAATCGATTTCTCAACAGAAAATCACTCTGGAAGAGAAAAAA
TAAGGCCCAGGCGGCCGGTACCAAATTCCAGAAAAGAGACGCTGAAAAGCGTCTTTTTTCGTTTTGGTCC
TGGTCTGAGGAATGGTTGTAAGCTTGGCTGTTTTGGCGGATGAGAGAAGATTTTCAGCCTGATACAGATT
AAATCAGAACGCAGAAGCGGTCTGATAAAACAGAATTTGCCTGGCGGCAGTAGCGCGGTGGTCCCACCTG
ACCCCATGCCGAACTCAGAAGTGAAACGCCGTAGCGCCGATGGTAGTGTGGGGTCTCCCCATGCGAGAGT
AGGGAACTGCCAGGCATCAAATAAAACGAAAGGCTCAGTCGAAAGACTGGGCCTTTCGTTTTATCTGTTG
TTTGTCGGTGAACGCTCTCCTGAGTAGGACAAATCCGCCGGGAGCGGATTTGAACGTTGCGAAGCAACGG
CCCGGAGGGTGGCGGGCAGGACGCCCGCCATAAACTGCCAGGCATCAAATTAAGCAGAAGGCCATCCTGA
CGGATGGCCTTTTTGCGTTTCTACAAACTCTTTTGTTTATTTTTCTAAATACATTCAAATATGTATCCGC
TCATGAGACAATAACCCTGATAAATGCTTCAATAATATTGAAAAAGGAAGAGTATGAGTATTCAACATTT
CCGTGTCGCCCTTATTCCCTTTTTTGCGGCATTTTGCCTTCCTGTTTTTGCTCACCCAGAAACGCTGGTG
AAAGTAAAAGATGCTGAAGATCAGTTGGGTGCACGAGTGGGTTACATCGAACTGGATCTCAACAGCGGTA
AGATCCTTGAGAGTTTTCGCCCCGAAGAACGTTTTCCAATGATGAGCACTTTTAAAGTTCTGCTATGTGG
CGCGGTATTATCCCGTGTTGACGCCGGGCAAGAGCAACTCGGTCGCCGCATACACTATTCTCAGAATGAC
TTGGTTGAGTACTCACCAGTCACAGAAAAGCATCTTACGGATGGCATGACAGTAAGAGAATTATGCAGTG
CTGCCATAACCATGAGTGATAACACTGCGGCCAACTTACTTCTGACAACGATCGGAGGACCGAAGGAGCT
AACCGCTTTTTTGCACAACATGGGGGATCATGTAACTCGCCTTGATCGTTGGGAACCGGAGCTGAATGAA
GCCATACCAAACGACGAGCGTGACACCACGATGCCTGCAGCAATGGCAACAACGTTGCGCAAACTATTAA
CTGGCGAACTACTTACTCTAGCTTCCCGGCAACAATTAATAGACTGGATGGAGGCGGATAAAGTTGCAGG
ACCACTTCTGCGCTCGGCCCTTCCGGCTGGCTGGTTTATTGCTGATAAATCTGGAGCCGGTGAGCGTGGG
TCTCGCGGTATCATTGCAGCACTGGGGCCAGATGGTAAGCCCTCCCGTATCGTAGTTATCTACACGACGG
GGAGTCAGGCAACTATGGATGAACGAAATAGACAGATCGCTGAGATAGGTGCCTCACTGATTAAGCATTG
GTAACTGTCAGACCAAGTTTACTCATATATACTTTAGATTGATT
[125 nt withheld, positions 4455-4579]
C
[141 nt withheld, positions 4581-4721]
CCTTTGACGTTGGAGTCCACGTTCTTT
[37 nt withheld, positions 4749-4785]
ACCCTATCTCGGGCTATTCTTTTGATTTATAAGGGATTTTGCCGATTTCGGCCTATTGGTTAAAAAATGA
GCTGATTTAACAAAAATTTAACGCGAATTTTAACAAAATATTAACGTTTACAATTTAAAAGGATCTAGGT
GAAGATCCTTTTTGATAATCTCATGACCAAAATCCCTTAACGTGAGTTTTCGTTCCACTGAGCGTCAGAC
CCCGTAGAAAAGATCAAAGGATCTTCTTGAGATCCTTTTTTTCTGCGCGTAATCTGCTGCTTGCAAACAA
AAAAACCACCGCTACCAGCGGTGGTTTGTTTGCCGGATCAAGAGCTACCAACTCTTTTTCCGAAGGTAAC
TGGCTCAGCAGAGCGCAGATACCAAATACTGTCCTTCTAGTGTAGCCGTAGTTAGGCCACCACTTCAAGA
ACTCTGTAGCACCGCCTACATACCTCGC
